>Addgene plasmid #239776 | CMV-NF186(K534TAG)-HA | addgene full sequence | sequence record 477518 | Addgene NGS Result
TGATTCTGTGGATAACCGTATTACCGCCATGCATTAGTTATTAATAGTAATCAATTACGGGGTCATTAGT
TCATAGCCCATATATGGAGTTCCGCGTTACATAACTTACGGTAAATGGCCCGCCTGGCTGACCGCCCAAC
GACCCCCGCCCATTGACGTCAATAATGACGTATGTTCCCATAGTAACGCCAATAGGGACTTTCCATTGAC
GTCAATGGGTGGAGTATTTACGGTAAACTGCCCACTTGGCAGTACATCAAGTGTATCATATGCCAAGTAC
GCCCCCTATTGACGTCAATGACGGTAAATGGCCCGCCTGGCATTATGCCCAGTACATGACCTTATGGGAC
TTTCCTACTTGGCAGTACATCTACGTATTAGTCATCGCTATTACCATGGTGATGCGGTTTTGGCAGTACA
TCAATGGGCGTGGATAGCGGTTTGACTCACGGGGATTTCCAAGTCTCCACCCCATTGACGTCAATGGGAG
TTTGTTTTGGCACCAAAATCAACGGGACTTTCCAAAATGTCGTAACAACTCCGCCCCATTGACGCAAATG
GGCGGTAGGCGTGTACGGTGGGAGGTCTATATAAGCAGAGCTGGTTTAGTGAACCGTCAGATCCGCTAGC
GCTACCGGACTCAGATCTCGAGCTCAAGCTTGATATCGAATTCCGGGCGGCGGCTGGCGGCGAGAGCTGC
TGCAGGGGACGCGGGCGAAGTGGCGGCGCCGGGAGCAGACATCTGGGACTGCGCCCAGGGCTGGAGCTGG
AGCTCCTGGAGGTAAGGTTGACTGACTTATGTGCGATTTGGGAGCCTGGAGTTTTCTTGCCCTCTGCCGC
TGCCGTCAACCGGAGCAGAGCCTCCGCTGGTGTTGCGAAAAGCAGGCCGAATGAGGCAGAGAAGCTGAGC
ACTGTCTGGAAAGCCCACGAGGAACGGCGCAAGGCATCGAGAGCCCGTGGGCTGGGCAGTGCGGAGCAGG
GCCTGGCGCTGAGGATGGCCAGGCAGCAGGCGCCACCCTGGGTCCACGTAGCCCTCATCCTCTTCCTCCT
CAGCCTCGGAGGGGCCATTGAGATTCCGATGGATCCAAGCATTCAGAATGAGCTGACCCAACCCCCAACG
ATCACCAAGCAGTCGGTGAAGGACCACATCGTGGACCCCCGAGATAACATCCTGATTGAATGTGAAGCTA
AAGGGAACCCCGCCCCCAGTTTCCACTGGACTCGCAACAGCAGGTTCTTCAACATTGCCAAGGACCCACG
GGTGTCCATGAGGAGGAGGTCTGGGACCTTGGTGATCGACTTCCGCAGTGGTGGGCGGCCTGAGGAGTAC
GAAGGGGAGTACCAGTGCTTTGCCCGGAACAAATTCGGCACAGCTCTTAGCAACCGCATCCGCCTGCAGG
TGTCCAAATCTCCCCTGTGGCCCAAGGAAAACCTAGACCCCGTCGTGGTTCAAGAGGGTGCCCCCTTAAC
CCTGCAGTGCAACCCCCCACCTGGCCTCCCATCCCCCGTCATCTTCTGGATGAGCAGCTCCATGGAGCCC
ATCACCCAGGACAAGCGTGTCTCCCAGGGTCACAACGGGGACCTGTACTTCTCCAACGTCATGCTGCAGG
ACATGCAGACCGACTACAGCTGCAATGCACGCTTCCACTTCACCCACACCATTCAGCAGAAGAATCCCTT
CACCCTCAAAGTCCTCACCACCCGAGGAGTTGCGGAAAGAACACCTAGCTTCATGTATCCCCAGGGCACG
TCAAGCAGTCAGATGGTACTGCGCGGCATGGACCTGCTGCTGGAGTGCATTGCCTCTGGGGTCCCAACAC
CAGATATTGCATGGTACAAGAAAGGTGGGGACCTCCCATCTGACAAGGCCAAGTTCGAGAATTTTAACAA
GGCTCTGCGCATCACCAATGTCTCTGAAGAGGACTCTGGGGAGTATTTCTGCCTGGCCTCCAACAAGATG
GGCAGCATCCGGCACACGATCTCGGTGAGAGTAAAGGCTGCCCCATACTGGCTGGATGAGCCCAAGAACT
TGATCCTGGCTCCTGGTGAAGATGGGAGGCTGGTGTGTCGAGCCAATGGGAACCCGAAGCCGACCGTCCA
GTGGCTGGTGAATGGAGACCCTTTGCAATCGGCACCACCCAACCCCAACCGTGAGGTGGCCGGAGACACT
ATCATCTTCCGGGACACTCAGATCAGCAGCAGGGCAGTGTACCAGTGTAACACATCCAACGAACATGGCT
ACCTGCTGGCCAATGCCTTCGTCAGCGTATTAGATGTACCCCCTCGGATGCTGTCTCCCCGGAACCAGCT
CATCAGGGTGATCCTTTACAACCGGACGCGACTGGACTGTCCGTTCTTTGGGTCTCCCATTCCAACACTC
CGATGGTTTAAGAATGGGCAAGGAAGCAACCTGGATGGTGGTAACTACCACGTCTACGAAAATGGCAGCC
TGGAAATCAAGATGATTCGCAAAGAGGACCAAGGCATCTACACCTGTGTGGCCACCAACATCCTGGGAAA
AGCTGAAAATCAAGTCCGCCTGGAGGTCAAAGACCCCACCAGGATCTACAGGATGCCTGAAGACCAGGTG
GCCTAGAGGGGCACCACAGTGCAGCTGGAGTGCCGTGTGAAGCATGACCCCTCCTTGAAACTCACAGTCT
CCTGGCTGAAGGATGACGAGCCACTCTACATTGGAAACAGGATGAAAAAGGAAGATGACTCCCTGACCAT
CTTCGGAGTGGCAGAGCGGGACCAAGGCAGTTACACGTGCATGGCCAGCACCGAGCTGGACCAGGACCTG
GCAAAGGCCTACCTCACTGTTCTAGCTGATCAGGCCACTCCGACTAACCGTTTGGCTGCCCTGCCCAAAG
GGCGGCCAGACCGACCCAGGGACCTGGAGCTCACTGACCTGGCGGAAAGGAGTGTGAGGCTGACCTGGAT
CCCGGGGGATGATAACAACAGTCCCATCACAGACTACGTTGTCCAGTTTGAAGAGGACCAGTTCCAGCCA
GGAGTCTGGCATGACCACTCCAAGTTCCCAGGCAGTGTCAACTCAGCCGTCCTCCATCTGTCCCCGTATG
TCAACTATCAGTTCCGAGTCATCGCTGTCAACGAGGTTGGGAGCAGCCACCCCAGCCTTCCATCCGAGCG
GTACCGAACAAGCGGGGCACCCCCTGAATCCAACCCCAGTGATGTGAAGGGCGAAGGGACACGAAAAAAC
AATATGGAGATCACATGGACGCCTATGAATGCTACCTCCGCCTTTGGCCCCAACCTGCGCTACATTGTCA
AGTGGCGACGGAGAGAAACCCGAGAGACTTGGAACAATGTCACCGTGTGGGGCTCTCGCTATGTGGTGGG
GCAGACCCCTGTCTACGTACCCTATGAGATCCGAGTCCAGGCTGAAAATGACTTTGGGAAAGGCCCGGAG
CCTGAAACCGTCATTGGGTACTCGGGGGAAGATTTACCCAGTGCCCCCAGGCGTTTCAGAGTCCGACAGC
CCAACCTGGAGACCATCAACCTGGAATGGGATCACCCAGAGCACCCCAACGGGATCCTGATTGGATACAC
GCTCAGATACGTGCCCTTTAATGGAACCAAACTGGGAAAGCAGATGGTGGAAAACTTCTCTCCCAATCAG
ACCAAGTTCTCGGTGCAGAGAGCAGACCCCGTGTCCCGTTACCGCTTCTCCCTCAGTGCCAGGACGCAGG
TGGGCTCTGGAGAAGCAGCCACGGAGGAGTCCCCAACACCTCCAAATGAAGCTACTCCAACTGCAGCTCC
TCCCACATTGCCCCCGACTACCGTGGGTACCACAGGCCTTGTGAGCAGTACTGATGCTACTGCCCTTGCT
GCCACCAGTGAAGCCACAACAGTTCCCATCATCCCAACCGTCGTACCTACCACCGTCGCCACCACCATTG
CCACAACTACTACAACCACTGCCGCCGCCACCACCACTACCACCACGGAGAGTCCTCCCACTACCACCAC
TGGGACTAAGATTCACGAAACCGCCCCCGACGAGCAGTCCATTTGGAACGTCACGGTGCTCCCCAACAGT
AAATGGGCCAACATCACCTGGAAGCACAATTTCAGGCCTGGAACTGACTTTGTGGTTGAGTACATCGACA
GCAACCATACGAAAAAAACTGTCCCTGTTAAGGCCCAAGCCCAGCCCATACAGCTGACAGACCTCTTTCC
CGGGATGACGTACACGTTGCGGGTGTATTCCCGGGACAACGAGGGCATCAGCAGTACCGTCATCACCTTT
ATGACCAGTACAGCTTACACCAACAACCAGACTGACATCGCCACCCAGGGCTGGTTCATCGGGCTCATGT
GTGCCATTGCCCTTCTGGTGCTGATCCTGCTTATCGTCTGCTTCATCAAGAGGAGTCGTGGCGGCAAGTA
CCCAGTGCGAGAAAAGAAGGATGTCCCCTTGGGCCCTGAAGACCCCAAAGAAGAAGATGGTTCATTTGAC
TACAGTGACGAGGACAACAAGCCCCTGCAGGGCAGCCAGACATCTCTGGACGGCACCATCAAGCAGCAGG
AGAGTGACGACAGCCTAGTGGACTACGGCGAGGGTGGCGAGGGCCAGTTCAACGAAGATGGCTCCTTTAT
TGGCCAGTACACTGTCAGAAAGGACAAGGAGGAGACCGAGGGCAATGAGAGCTCAGAGGCCACATCTCCA
GTCAATGCCATCTATTCCCTGGCCTACCCATACGACGTCCCAGACTACGCTTGAGCGGCCGCGACTCTAG
ATCATAATCAGCCATACCACATTTGTAGAGGTTTTACTTGCTTTAAAAAACCTCCCACACCTCCCCCTGA
ACCTGAAACATAAAATGAATGCAATTGTTGTTGTTAACTTGTTTATTGCAGCTTATAATGGTTACAAATA
AAGCAATAGCATCACAAATTTCACAAATAAAGCATTTTTTTCACTGCATTCTAGTTGTGGTTTGTCCAAA
CTCATCAATGTATCTTAAGGCGTAAATTGTAAGCGTTAATATTTTGTTAAAATTCGCGTTAAATTTTTGT
TAAATCAGCTCATTTTTTAACCAATAGGCCGAAATCGGCAAAATCCCTTATAAATCAAAAGAATAGACCG
AGATAGGGT
[37 nt withheld, positions 5120-5156]
AAAGAACGTGGACTCCAACGTCAAAGG
[49 nt withheld, positions 5184-5232]
T
[91 nt withheld, positions 5234-5324]
G
[124 nt withheld, positions 5326-5449]
CAGGTGGCACTTTTCGGGGAAATGTGCGCGGAACCCCTATTTGTTTATTTTTCTAAATACATTCAAATAT
GTATCCGCTCATGAGACAATAACCCTGATAAATGCTTCAATAATATTGAAAAAGGAAGAGTCCTGAGGCG
GAAAGAACCAGCTGTGGAATGTGTGTCAGTTAGGGTGTGGAAAGTCCCCAGGCTCCCCAGCAGGCAGAAG
TATGCAAAGCATGCATCTCAATTAGTCAGCAACCAGGTGTGGAAAGTCCCCAGGCTCCCCAGCAGGCAGA
AGTATGCAAAGCATGCATCTCAATTAGTCAGCAACCATAGTCCCGCCCCTAACTCCGCCCATCCCGCCCC
TAACTCCGCCCAGTTCCGCCCATTCTCCGCCCCATGGCTGACTAATTTTTTTTATTTATGCAGAGGCCGA
GGCCGCCTCGGCCTCTGAGCTATTCCAGAAGTAGTGAGGAGGCTTTTTTGGAGGCCTAGGCTTTTGCAAA
GATCGATCAAGAGACAGGATGAGGATCGTTTCGCATGATTGAACAAGATGGATTGCACGCAGGTTCTCCG
GCCGCTTGGGTGGAGAGGCTATTCGGCTATGACTGGGCACAACAGACAATCGGCTGCTCTGATGCCGCCG
TGTTCCGGCTGTCAGCGCAGGGGCGCCCGGTTCTTTTTGTCAAGACCGACCTGTCCGGTGCCCTGAATGA
ACTGCAAGACGAGGCAGCGCGGCTATCGTGGCTGGCCACGACGGGCGTTCCTTGCGCAGCTGTGCTCGAC
GTTGTCACTGAAGCGGGAAGGGACTGGCTGCTATTGGGCGAAGTGCCGGGGCAGGATCTCCTGTCATCTC
ACCTTGCTCCTGCCGAGAAAGTATCCATCATGGCTGATGCAATGCGGCGGCTGCATACGCTTGATCCGGC
TACCTGCCCATTCGACCACCAAGCGAAACATCGCATCGAGCGAGCACGTACTCGGATGGAAGCCGGTCTT
GTCGATCAGGATGATCTGGACGAAGAGCATCAGGGGCTCGCGCCAGCCGAACTGTTCGCCAGGCTCAAGG
CGAGCATGCCCGACGGCGAGGATCTCGTCGTGACCCATGGCGATGCCTGCTTGCCGAATATCATGGTGGA
AAATGGCCGCTTTTCTGGATTCATCGACTGTGGCCGGCTGGGTGTGGCGGACCGCTATCAGGACATAGCG
TTGGCTACCCGTGATATTGCTGAAGAGCTTGGCGGCGAATGGGCTGACCGCTTCCTCGTGCTTTACGGTA
TCGCCGCTCCCGATTCGCAGCGCATCGCCTTCTATCGCCTTCTTGACGAGTTCTTCTGAGCGGGACTCTG
GGGTTCGAAATGACCGACCAAGCGACGCCCAACCTGCCATCACGAGATTTCGATTCCACCGCCGCCTTCT
ATGAAAGGTTGGGCTTCGGAATCGTTTTCCGGGACGCCGGCTGGATGATCCTCCAGCGCGGGGATCTCAT
GCTGGAGTTCTTCGCCCACCCTAGGGGGAGGCTAACTGAAACACGGAAGGAGACAATACCGGAAGGAACC
CGCGCTATGACGGCAATAAAAAGACAGAATAAAACGCACGGTGTTGGGTCGTTTGTTCATAAACGCGGGG
TTCGGTCCCAGGGCTGGCACTCTGTCGATACCCCACCGAGACCCCATTGGGGCCAATACGCCCGCGTTTC
TTCCTTTTCCCCACCCCACCCCCCAAGTTCGGGTGAAGGCCCAGGGCTCGCAGCCAACGTCGGGGCGGCA
GGCCCTGCCATAGCCTCAGGTTACTCATATATACTTTAGATTGATTTAAAACTTCATTTTTAATTTAAAA
GGATCTAGGTGAAGATCCTTTTTGATAATCTCATGACCAAAATCCCTTAACGTGAGTTTTCGTTCCACTG
AGCGTCAGACCCCGTAGAAAAGATCAAAGGATCTTCTTGAGATCCTTTTTTTCTGCGCGTAATCTGCTGC
TTGCAAACAAAAAAACCACCGCTACCAGCGGTGGTTTGTTTGCCGGATCAAGAGCTACCAACTCTTTTTC
CGAAGGTAACTGGCTTCAGCAGAGCGCAGATACCAAATACTGTTCTTCTAGTGTAGCCGTAGTTAGGCCA
CCACTTCAAGAACTCTGTAGCACCGCCTACATACCTCGCTCTGCTAATCCTGTTACCAGTGGCTGCTGCC
AGTGGCGATAAGTCGTGTCTTACCGGGTTGGACTCAAGACGATAGTTACCGGATAAGGCGCAGCGGTCGG
GCTGAACGGGGGGTTCGTGCACACAGCCCAGCTTGGAGCGAACGACCTACACCGAACTGAGATACCTACA
GCGTGAGCTATGAGAAAGCGCCACGCTTCCCGAAGGGAGAAAGGCGGACAGGTATCCGGTAAGCGGCAGG
GTCGGAACAGGAGAGCGCACGAGGGAGCTTCCAGGGGGAAACGCCTGGTATCTTTATAGTCCTGTCGGGT
TTCGCCACCTCTGACTTGAGCGTCGATTTTTGTGATGCTCGTCAGGGGGGCGGAGCCTATGGAAAAACGC
CAGCAACGCGGCCTTTTTACGGTTCCTGGCCTTTTGCTGGCCTTTTGCTCACATGTTCTTTCCTGCGTTA
TCCCC
Features (pLannotate 1.2.2; 15 found; start..end, strand, type, name):
      1..27      +  rep_origin     RSF ori (fragment): Plasmids containing the RSF 1030 origin of replication can be propagated in E. coli cells that contain additional plasmids with compatible origins.
     95..398     +  enhancer       CMV enhancer: human cytomegalovirus immediate early enhancer
    399..602     +  promoter       CMV promoter: human cytomegalovirus (CMV) immediate early promoter
    625..661     +  misc_feature   MCS (fragment): multiple cloning site
    995..4714    +  CDS            Nfasc: NFASC_RAT - Experimental evidence at protein level: Swiss-Prot protein existence level 1. Cell adhesion, ankyrin-binding protein which may be involved in neurite extension, axonal guidance, synaptogenesis, myelination and neuron-glial cell interactions. Isoform 2/isoform 3 may be responsible for mediating and signaling axon-glial interaction during the early stages of myelination. From Rattus norvegicus (Rat).
   4760..4843    +  CDS            large T antigen (fragment): large T antigen from SV40 (simian virus 40)
   4866..4987    +  polyA_signal   SV40 poly(A) signal: SV40 polyadenylation signal
   5021..5449    -  rep_origin     f1 ori (sequence partly withheld): f1 bacteriophage origin of replication; arrow indicates direction of (+) strand synthesis
   5476..5580    +  promoter       AmpR promoter: bla
   5582..5939    +  promoter       SV40 promoter: SV40 enhancer and early promoter
   5974..6768    +  CDS            NeoR/KanR: aminoglycoside phosphotransferase from Tn5; aph(3')-II (or nptII); confers resistance to neomycin, kanamycin, and G418 (Geneticin®)
   6789..6941    +  CDS            ble (fragment): BLE_KLEPN - Experimental evidence at protein level: Swiss-Prot protein existence level 1. Binding protein with a strong affinity to the bleomycin family of antibiotics. Binds to CL990; an antimitotic-antibiotic compound. From Klebsiella pneumoniae.
   7000..7047    +  polyA_signal   HSV TK poly(A) signal: herpes simplex virus thymidine kinase polyadenylation signal (Cole and Stacy, 1985)
   7138..7154    -  polyA_signal   bGH poly(A) signal (fragment): bovine growth hormone polyadenylation signal
   7376..7964    +  rep_origin     ori: high-copy-number ColE1/pMB1/pBR322/pUC origin of replication
