[The description below was written by a language model from this plasmid's Addgene catalogue record and pLannotate feature annotations shown in this document.]
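Description:
CMV-NF186(K534TAG)-HA is a mammalian expression plasmid of about 8 kb, built on a pEGFP-N1 backbone from which the EGFP coding sequence was removed. It is maintained in E. coli as a high-copy plasmid through a ColE1/pUC-type origin and selected with kanamycin. The resistance cassette is the Tn5 NeoR/KanR gene, preceded by both a bacterial (bla) promoter and the SV40 enhancer/early promoter and followed by an HSV TK polyadenylation signal. The same gene can therefore confer kanamycin resistance in bacteria and G418 resistance in mammalian cells. An f1 origin is also present. Several short annotated fragments (RSF ori, ble, large T antigen, bGH poly(A)) appear to be backbone remnants or partial sequence matches rather than functional parts.

The payload is the rat Nfasc gene encoding the 186 kDa neurofascin isoform, NF186, a cell adhesion and ankyrin-binding protein. It is driven by the human CMV immediate-early enhancer and promoter and terminated by the SV40 poly(A) signal. The lysine codon at position 534 has been replaced by an amber stop codon (TAG), and an HA epitope sits at the C terminus, having been moved there from the N terminus of the parental construct. The feature table does not annotate the HA tag separately. Amber codons of this kind are normally read through by genetic code expansion, in which a separately supplied orthogonal tRNA/synthetase pair inserts a noncanonical amino acid that can then react with a dye; those components are not on this plasmid. Because the HA tag lies downstream of the TAG codon, it should be detected only on full-length, suppressed protein. The stated use is click labeling, and the associated publication concerns direct fluorescent labeling of NF186 in living primary neurons.
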