Addgene plasmid #239776: CMV-NF186(K534TAG)-HA
Purpose: Expresses rat NF186 with a TAG codon at position 534 and a C-terminal HA tag in mammalian cells. Can be used for click labeling.
Depositing lab: Ivana Nikić-Spiegel. Depositing organization: Universitaetsklinikum Tuebingen. Publication: Direct fluorescent labeling of NF186 and NaV1.6 in living primary neurons using bioorthogonal click chemistry. Stajkovic N, Liu Y, Arsic A, Meng N, Lyu H, Zhang N, Grimm D, Lerche H, Nikic-Spiegel I. J Cell Sci. 2023 Jun 15;136(12):jcs260600. doi: 10.1242/jcs.260600. Epub 2023 Jun 28. PubMed 37288813.
Backbone
  Vector backbone: modified pEGFP-N1 (pEGFP was removed from the pEGFP-N1 backbone)
  Vector type: Mammalian Expression
Growth in bacteria
  Bacterial resistance: Kanamycin, 50 μg/mL
  Growth temperature: 37°C
  Growth strain: DH5alpha
  Copy number: High Copy
Gene/Insert
  Gene/Insert name: Nfasc
  Species: R. norvegicus (rat)
  Mutation: K534TAG
  Entrez Gene: Nfasc (a.k.a. NF)
  Promoter: CMV
  Tag / fusion protein: HA-tag (C terminal on backbone)
  Cloning method: Ligation Independent Cloning
Resource information
  A portion of this plasmid was derived from a plasmid made by: Vann Bennett (NF186 gene was derived from Addgene plasmid #31061).
Terms and licenses: Academic/Nonprofit Terms; Industry Terms: Not Available to Industry
Depositor comments: Neurofascin-186-HA plasmid was obtained from Addgene (plasmid #31061). The HA tag was moved from N to C terminus.
How to cite: CMV-NF186(K534TAG)-HA was a gift from Ivana Nikić-Spiegel (Addgene plasmid # 239776 ; http://n2t.net/addgene:239776 ; RRID:Addgene_239776)
